LOCUS       Exported 7576 bp ds-DNA circular SYN 13-MAY-2021
DEFINITION  Expression of nucleus localized PAmCherry1 and EGFP fusion protein.
ACCESSION   .
VERSION     .
KEYWORDS    pCaggs-NLS-PAmCherry1-GSS-EGFP
SOURCE      synthetic DNA construct
  ORGANISM  synthetic DNA construct
REFERENCE   1 (bases 1 to 7576)
  AUTHORS   Lee J, Liu Z, Suzuki PH, Ahrens JF, Lai S, Lu X, Guan S, St-Pierre F
  TITLE     Versatile phenotype-activated cell sorting.
  JOURNAL   Sci Adv. 2020 Oct 23;6(43). pii: 6/43/eabb7438. doi:
            10.1126/sciadv.abb7438. Print 2020 Oct.
  PUBMED    33097540
REFERENCE   2 (bases 1 to 7576)
  AUTHORS   .
  TITLE     Direct Submission
  JOURNAL   Exported May 13, 2021 from SnapGene Server 1.1.58
            http://www.snapgene.com
FEATURES             Location/Qualifiers
     source          1..7576
                     /organism="synthetic DNA construct"
                     /mol_type="other DNA"
     CDS             complement(175..1035)
                     /codon_start=1
                     /gene="bla"
                     /product="beta-lactamase"
                     /label=AmpR
                     /note="confers resistance to ampicillin, carbenicillin, and
                     related antibiotics"
                     /translation="MSIQHFRVALIPFFAAFCLPVFAHPETLVKVKDAEDQLGARVGYI
                     ELDLNSGKILESFRPEERFPMMSTFKVLLCGAVLSRIDAGQEQLGRRIHYSQNDLVEYS
                     PVTEKHLTDGMTVRELCSAAITMSDNTAANLLLTTIGGPKELTAFLHNMGDHVTRLDRW
                     EPELNEAIPNDERDTTMPVAMATTLRKLLTGELLTLASRQQLIDWMEADKVAGPLLRSA
                     LPAGWFIADKSGAGERGSRGIIAALGPDGKPSRIVVIYTTGSQATMDERNRQIAEIGAS
                     LIKHW"
     primer_bind     798..817
                     /label=Amp-R
                     /note="Ampicillin resistance gene, reverse primer"
     promoter        complement(1036..1140)
                     /gene="bla"
                     /label=AmpR promoter
     enhancer        1172..1551
                     /label=CMV enhancer
                     /note="human cytomegalovirus immediate early enhancer"
     intron          1827..2843
                     /label=chimeric intron
                     /note="chimera between introns from chicken beta-actin and
                     rabbit beta-globin"
     primer_bind     2767..2789
                     /label=pCAGGS-5
                     /note="Chimeric intron in CAG promoter, forward primer"
     primer_bind     2851..2870
                     /label=pCAG-F
                     /note="Rabbit beta-globin intron, for pCAG plasmids,
                     forward primer"
     CDS             3013..3033
                     /codon_start=1
                     /product="nuclear localization signal of SV40 (simian virus
                     40) large T antigen"
                     /label=SV40 NLS
                     /translation="PKKKRKV"
     CDS             3034..3741
                     /codon_start=1
                     /product="photoactivatable monomeric derivative of DsRed
                     fluorescent protein (Subach et al., 2009)"
                     /label=PAmCherry1
                     /note="mammalian codon-optimized"
                     /translation="MVSKGEEDNMAIIKEFMRFKVHMEGSVNGHVFEIEGEGEGRPYEG
                     TQTAKLKVTKGGPLPFTWDILSPQFMYGSNAYVKHPADIPDYFKLSFPEGFKWERVMKF
                     EDGGVVTVTQDSSLQDGEFIYKVKLRGTNFPSDGPVMQKKTMGWEALSERMYPEDGALK
                     GEVKPRVKLKDGGHYDAEVKTTYKAKKPVQLPGAYNVNRKLDITSHNEDYTIVEQYERA
                     EGRHSTGGMDELYK"
     primer_bind     complement(3179..3197)
                     /label=mCherry-R
                     /note="mCherry, reverse primer"
     CDS             3769..4488
                     /codon_start=1
                     /product="the original enhanced GFP (Yang et al., 1996)"
                     /label=EGFP
                     /note="mammalian codon-optimized"
                     /translation="MVSKGEELFTGVVPILVELDGDVNGHKFSVSGEGEGDATYGKLTL
                     KFICTTGKLPVPWPTLVTTLTYGVQCFSRYPDHMKQHDFFKSAMPEGYVQERTIFFKDD
                     GNYKTRAEVKFEGDTLVNRIELKGIDFKEDGNILGHKLEYNYNSHNVYIMADKQKNGIK
                     VNFKIRHNIEDGSVQLADHYQQNTPIGDGPVLLPDNHYLSTQSALSKDPNEKRDHMVLL
                     EFVTAAGITLGMDELYK"
     CDS             3769..4485
                     /codon_start=1
                     /product="enhanced GFP"
                     /label=EGFP
                     /translation="MVSKGEELFTGVVPILVELDGDVNGHKFSVSGEGEGDATYGKLTL
                     KFICTTGKLPVPWPTLVTTLTYGVQCFSRYPDHMKQHDFFKSAMPEGYVQERTIFFKDD
                     GNYKTRAEVKFEGDTLVNRIELKGIDFKEDGNILGHKLEYNYNSHNVYIMADKQKNGIK
                     VNFKIRHNIEDGSVQLADHYQQNTPIGDGPVLLPDNHYLSTQSALSKDPNEKRDHMVLL
                     EFVTAAGITLGMDELYK"
     primer_bind     complement(3814..3835)
                     /label=EGFP-N
                     /note="EGFP, reverse primer"
     primer_bind     complement(4075..4094)
                     /label=EXFP-R
                     /note="For distinguishing EGFP variants, reverse primer"
     primer_bind     4422..4443
                     /label=EGFP-C
                     /note="EGFP, forward primer"
     primer_bind     complement(4603..4620)
                     /label=BGH-rev
                     /note="Bovine growth hormone terminator, reverse primer.
                     Also called BGH reverse"
     polyA_signal    4609..4833
                     /label=bGH poly(A) signal
                     /note="bovine growth hormone polyadenylation signal"
     rep_origin      4879..5307
                     /direction=RIGHT
                     /label=f1 ori
                     /note="f1 bacteriophage origin of replication; arrow
                     indicates direction of (+) strand synthesis"
     primer_bind     complement(4966..4985)
                     /label=F1ori-R
                     /note="F1 origin, reverse primer"
     primer_bind     5176..5197
                     /label=F1ori-F
                     /note="F1 origin, forward primer"
     primer_bind     complement(5316..5336)
                     /label=pBABE 3'
                     /note="SV40 enhancer, reverse primer for pBABE vectors"
     promoter        5321..5650
                     /label=SV40 promoter
                     /note="SV40 enhancer and early promoter"
     rep_origin      5501..5636
                     /label=SV40 ori
                     /note="SV40 origin of replication"
     primer_bind     5563..5582
                     /label=SV40pro-F
                     /note="SV40 promoter/origin, forward primer"
     CDS             5661..6260
                     /codon_start=1
                     /gene="pac from Streptomyces alboniger"
                     /product="puromycin N-acetyltransferase"
                     /label=PuroR
                     /note="confers resistance to puromycin"
                     /translation="MTEYKPTVRLATRDDVPRAVRTLAAAFADYPATRHTVDPDRHIER
                     VTELQELFLTRVGLDIGKVWVADDGAAVAVWTTPESVEAGAVFAEIGPRMAELSGSRLA
                     AQQQMEGLLAPHRPKEPAWFLATVGVSPDHQGKGLGSAVVLPGVEAAERAGVPAFLETS
                     APRNLPFYERLGFTVTADVEVPEGPRTWCMTRKPGA"
     primer_bind     complement(5661..5680)
                     /label=Puro-R
                     /note="Puromycin resistance gene, reverse primer. Also
                     called puro-variant-R"
     primer_bind     6157..6177
                     /label=Puro-F
                     /note="Puromycin resistance gene, forward primer"
     polyA_signal    6420..6541
                     /label=SV40 poly(A) signal
                     /note="SV40 polyadenylation signal"
     primer_bind     complement(6457..6476)
                     /label=SV40pA-R
                     /note="SV40 polyA, reverse primer"
     primer_bind     6511..6530
                     /label=EBV-rev
                     /note="SV40 polyA terminator, reverse primer"
     primer_bind     complement(6590..6606)
                     /label=M13 rev
                     /note="common sequencing primer, one of multiple similar
                     variants"
     primer_bind     complement(6590..6606)
                     /label=M13 Reverse
                     /note="In lacZ gene. Also called M13-rev"
     primer_bind     complement(6603..6625)
                     /label=M13/pUC Reverse
                     /note="In lacZ gene"
     protein_bind    6614..6630
                     /label=lac operator
                     /bound_moiety="lac repressor encoded by lacI"
                     /note="The lac repressor binds to the lac operator to
                     inhibit transcription in E. coli. This inhibition can be
                     relieved by adding lactose or
                     isopropyl-beta-D-thiogalactopyranoside (IPTG)."
     promoter        complement(6638..6668)
                     /label=lac promoter
                     /note="promoter for the E. coli lac operon"
     protein_bind    6683..6704
                     /label=CAP binding site
                     /bound_moiety="E. coli catabolite activator protein"
                     /note="CAP binding activates transcription in the presence
                     of cAMP."
     primer_bind     complement(6821..6838)
                     /label=L4440
                     /note="L4440 vector, forward primer"
     rep_origin      complement(6992..4)
                     /direction=LEFT
                     /label=ori
                     /note="high-copy-number ColE1/pMB1/pBR322/pUC origin of
                     replication"
     primer_bind     complement(7072..7091)
                     /label=pBR322ori-F
                     /note="pBR322 origin, forward primer"
ORIGIN
        1 tcaagaagat cctttgatct tttctacggg gtctgacgct cagtggaacg aaaactcacg
       61 ttaagggatt ttggtcatga gattatcaaa aaggatcttc acctagatcc ttttaaatta
      121 aaaatgaagt tttaaatcaa tctaaagtat atatgagtaa acttggtctg acagttacca
      181 atgcttaatc agtgaggcac ctatctcagc gatctgtcta tttcgttcat ccatagttgc
      241 ctgactcccc gtcgtgtaga taactacgat acgggagggc ttaccatctg gccccagtgc
      301 tgcaatgata ccgcgagacc cacgctcacc ggctccagat ttatcagcaa taaaccagcc
      361 agccggaagg gccgagcgca gaagtggtcc tgcaacttta tccgcctcca tccagtctat
      421 taattgttgc cgggaagcta gagtaagtag ttcgccagtt aatagtttgc gcaacgttgt
      481 tgccattgct acaggcatcg tggtgtcacg ctcgtcgttt ggtatggctt cattcagctc
      541 cggttcccaa cgatcaaggc gagttacatg atcccccatg ttgtgcaaaa aagcggttag
      601 ctccttcggt cctccgatcg ttgtcagaag taagttggcc gcagtgttat cactcatggt
      661 tatggcagca ctgcataatt ctcttactgt catgccatcc gtaagatgct tttctgtgac
      721 tggtgagtac tcaaccaagt cattctgaga atagtgtatg cggcgaccga gttgctcttg
      781 cccggcgtca atacgggata ataccgcgcc acatagcaga actttaaaag tgctcatcat
      841 tggaaaacgt tcttcggggc gaaaactctc aaggatctta ccgctgttga gatccagttc
      901 gatgtaaccc actcgtgcac ccaactgatc ttcagcatct tttactttca ccagcgtttc
      961 tgggtgagca aaaacaggaa ggcaaaatgc cgcaaaaaag ggaataaggg cgacacggaa
     1021 atgttgaata ctcatactct tcctttttca atattattga agcatttatc agggttattg
     1081 tctcatgagc ggatacatat ttgaatgtat ttagaaaaat aaacaaatag gggttccgcg
     1141 cacatttccc cgaaaagtgc cacctgacgt cgacattgat tattgactag ttattaatag
     1201 taatcaatta cggggtcatt agttcatagc ccatatatgg agttccgcgt tacataactt
     1261 acggtaaatg gcccgcctgg ctgaccgccc aacgaccccc gcccattgac gtcaataatg
     1321 acgtatgttc ccatagtaac gccaataggg actttccatt gacgtcaatg ggtggagtat
     1381 ttacggtaaa ctgcccactt ggcagtacat caagtgtatc atatgccaag tacgccccct
     1441 attgacgtca atgacggtaa atggcccgcc tggcattatg cccagtacat gaccttatgg
     1501 gactttccta cttggcagta catctacgta ttagtcatcg ctattaccat ggtcgaggtg
     1561 agccccacgt tctgcttcac tctccccatc tcccccccct ccccaccccc aattttgtat
     1621 ttatttattt tttaattatt ttgtgcagcg atgggggcgg gggggggggg ggsgcgccrg
     1681 gsgggggggg gggggggggg ggggggggsg gggsgaggcg gagaggtgcg gcggcagcca
     1741 atcagagcgg cgcgctccga aagtttcctt ttatggcgag gcggcggcgg cggcggccct
     1801 ataaaaagcg aagcgcgcgg cgggcgggag tcgctgcgcg ctgccttcgc cccgtgcccc
     1861 gctccgccgc cgcctcgcgc cgcccgcccc ggctctgact gaccgcgtta ctcccacagg
     1921 tgagcgggcg ggacggccct tctcctccgg gctgtaatta gcgcttggtt taatgacggc
     1981 ttgtttcttt tctgtggctg cgtgaaagcc ttgaggggct ccgggagggc cctttgtgcg
     2041 gggggagcgg ctcggggggt gcgtgcgtgt gtgtgtgcgt ggggagcgcc gcgtgcggct
     2101 ccgcgctgcc cggcggctgt gagcgctgcg ggcgcggcgc ggggctttgt gcgctccgca
     2161 gtgtgcgcga ggggagcgcg gccgggggcg gtgccccgcg gtgcgggggg ggctgcgagg
     2221 ggaacaaagg ctgcgtgcgg ggtgtgtgcg tgggggggtg agcagggggt gtgggcgcgt
     2281 cggtcgggct gcaacccccc ctgcaccccc ctccccgagt tgctgagcac ggcccggctt
     2341 cgggtgcggg gctccgtacg gggcgtggcg cggggctcgc cgtgccgggc ggggggtggc
     2401 ggcaggtggg ggtgccgggc ggggcggggc cgcctcgggc cggggrgggc tcgggggagg
     2461 ggcgcggcgg cccccggagc gccggcggct gtcgaggcgc ggcgagccgc agccattgcc
     2521 ttttatggta atcgtgcgag agggcgcagg gacttccttt gtcccaaatc tgtgcggagc
     2581 cgaaatctgg gaggcgccgc cgcaccccct ctagcgggcg cggggcgaag cggtgcggcg
     2641 ccggcaggaa ggaaatgggc ggggagggcc ttcgtgcgtc gccgcgccgc cgtccccttc
     2701 tccctctcca gcctcggggc tgtccgcggg gggacggctg ccttcggggg ggacggggca
     2761 gggcggggtt cggcttctgg cgtgtgaccg gcggctctag agcctctgct aaccatgttc
     2821 atgccttctt ctttttccta cagctcctgg gcaacgtgct ggttattgtg ctgtctcatc
     2881 attttggcaa agaattcctc gaggaattca ctcctcaggt gcaggctgcc tatcagaagg
     2941 tggtggctgg tgtggccaat gccctggctc acaaatacca ctgagatctg catgagctag
     3001 ccgccaacca tgcccaagaa gaagaggaaa gtcatggtga gcaagggcga ggaggataac
     3061 atggccatca ttaaggagtt catgcgcttc aaggtgcaca tggaggggtc cgtgaacggc
     3121 cacgtgttcg agatcgaggg cgagggcgag ggccgcccct acgagggcac ccagaccgcc
     3181 aagctgaagg tgaccaaggg cggccccctg cccttcacct gggacatcct gagccctcag
     3241 ttcatgtacg gctccaatgc ctacgtgaag caccccgccg acatccccga ctactttaag
     3301 ctgtccttcc ccgagggctt caagtgggag cgcgtgatga aattcgagga cggcggcgtg
     3361 gtgaccgtga cccaggactc ctccctgcag gacggcgagt tcatctacaa ggtgaagctg
     3421 cgcggcacca acttcccctc cgacggcccc gtgatgcaga agaagaccat gggctgggag
     3481 gccctctccg agcggatgta ccccgaggac ggcgccctga agggcgaggt caagcccaga
     3541 gtgaagctga aggacggcgg ccactacgac gctgaggtca agaccaccta caaggccaag
     3601 aagcccgtgc agctgcccgg cgcctacaac gtcaaccgca agctggacat caccagccac
     3661 aacgaggact acaccatcgt ggagcagtac gagagagccg agggccgcca ctccaccggc
     3721 ggcatggacg agctgtacaa gggttcttca ggttcatctg gatcttccat ggtgagcaag
     3781 ggcgaggagc tgttcaccgg ggtggtgccc atcctggtcg agctggacgg cgacgtaaac
     3841 ggccacaagt tcagcgtgtc cggcgagggc gagggcgatg ccacctacgg caagctgacc
     3901 ctgaagttca tctgcaccac cggcaagctg cccgtgccct ggcccaccct cgtgaccacc
     3961 ctgacctacg gcgtgcagtg cttcagccgc taccccgacc acatgaagca gcacgacttc
     4021 ttcaagtccg ccatgcccga aggctacgtc caggagcgca ccatcttctt caaggacgac
     4081 ggcaactaca agacccgcgc cgaggtgaag ttcgagggcg acaccctggt gaaccgcatc
     4141 gagctgaagg gcatcgactt caaggaggac ggcaacatcc tggggcacaa gctggagtac
     4201 aactacaaca gccacaacgt ctatatcatg gccgacaagc agaagaacgg catcaaggtg
     4261 aacttcaaga tccgccacaa catcgaggac ggcagcgtgc agctcgccga ccactaccag
     4321 cagaacaccc ccatcggcga cggccccgtg ctgctgcccg acaaccacta cctgagcacc
     4381 cagtccgccc tgagcaaaga ccccaacgag aagcgcgatc acatggtcct gctggagttc
     4441 gtgaccgccg ccgggatcac tctcggcatg gacgagctgt acaagtaatg aaagcttggt
     4501 accgagctcg gatccactag tccagtgtgg tggaattctg cagatatcca gcacagtggc
     4561 ggccgctcga gtctagaggg cccgtttaaa cccgctgatc agcctcgact gtgccttcta
     4621 gttgccagcc atctgttgtt tgcccctccc ccgtgccttc cttgaccctg gaaggtgcca
     4681 ctcccactgt cctttcctaa taaaatgagg aaattgcatc gcattgtctg agtaggtgtc
     4741 attctattct ggggggtggg gtggggcagg acagcaaggg ggaggattgg gaagacaata
     4801 gcaggcatgc tggggatgcg gtgggctcta tggcttctga ggcggaaaga accagctggg
     4861 gctctagggg gtatccccnn nnnnnnnnnn nnnnnnnnnn nnnnnnnnnn nnnnnnnnnn
     4921 nnnnnnnnnn nnnnnnnnnn nnnnnnnnnn nnnnnnnnnn nnnnnnnnnn nnnnnnnnnn
     4981 nnnnnnnnnn nnnnnnnnnn nncnnnnnnn nnnnnnnnnn nnnnnnnnnn nnnnnnnnnn
     5041 nnnnnnnnnn nnnnnnnnnn nnnnnnnnnn nnnnnnnnnn nnnnnnnnnn nnnnannnnn
     5101 nnnnnnnnnn nnnnnnnnnn nnnnnnnnnn nnnnnnnnnn nnnncctttg acgttggagt
     5161 ccacgttctt taatagtgga ctcttgttcc aaactggaac aacactcaac cctatctcgg
     5221 tctattcttt tgatttataa gggattttgc cgatttcggc ctattggtta aaaaatgagc
     5281 tgatttaaca aaaatttaac gcgaattaat tctgtggaat gtgtgtcagt tagggtgtgg
     5341 aaagtcccca ggctccccag caggcagaag tatgcaaagc atgcatctca attagtcagc
     5401 aaccaggtgt ggaaagtccc caggctcccc agcaggcaga agtatgcaaa gcatgcatct
     5461 caattagtca gcaaccatag tcccgcccct aactccgccc atcccgcccc taactccgcc
     5521 cagttccgcc cattctccgc cccatggctg actaattttt tttatttatg cagaggccga
     5581 ggccgcctct gcctctgagc tattccagaa gtagtgagga ggcttttttg gaggcctagg
     5641 cttttgcaaa aagctcccgc atgaccgagt acaagcccac ggtgcgcctc gccacccgcg
     5701 acgacgtccc cagggccgta cgcaccctcg ccgccgcgtt cgccgactac cccgccacgc
     5761 gccacaccgt cgatccggac cgccacatcg agcgggtcac cgagctgcaa gaactcttcc
     5821 tcacgcgcgt cgggctcgac atcggcaagg tgtgggtcgc ggacgacggc gccgcggtgg
     5881 cggtctggac cacgccggag agcgtcgaag cgggggcggt gttcgccgag atcggcccgc
     5941 gcatggccga gttgagcggt tcccggctgg ccgcgcagca acagatggaa ggcctcctgg
     6001 cgccgcaccg gcccaaggag cccgcgtggt tcctggccac cgtcggcgtc tcgcccgacc
     6061 accagggcaa gggtctgggc agcgccgtcg tgctccccgg agtggaggcg gccgagcgcg
     6121 ccggggtgcc cgccttcctg gagacctccg cgccccgcaa cctccccttc tacgagcggc
     6181 tcggcttcac cgtcaccgcc gacgtcgagg tgcccgaagg accgcgcacc tggtgcatga
     6241 cccgcaagcc cggtgcctga ttcgaaatga ccgaccaagc gacgcccaac ctgccatcac
     6301 gagatttcga ttccaccgcc gccttctatg aaaggttggg cttcggaatc gttttccggg
     6361 acgccggctg gatgatcctc cagcgcgggg atctcatgct ggagttcttc gcccacccca
     6421 acttgtttat tgcagcttat aatggttaca aataaagcaa tagcatcaca aatttcacaa
     6481 ataaagcatt tttttcactg cattctagtt gtggtttgtc caaactcatc aatgtatctt
     6541 atcatgtctg tataccgtcg acctctagct agagcttggc gtaatcatgg tcatagctgt
     6601 ttcctgtgtg aaattgttat ccgctcacaa ttccacacaa catacgagcc ggaagcataa
     6661 agtgtaaagc ctggggtgcc taatgagtga gctaactcac attaattgcg ttgcgctcac
     6721 tgcccgcttt ccagtcggga aacctgtcgt gccagctgca ttaatgaatc ggccaacgcg
     6781 cggggagagg cggtttgcgt attgggcgct cttccgcttc ctcgctcact gactcgctgc
     6841 gctcggtcgt tcggctgcgg cgagcggtat cagctcactc aaaggcggta atacggttat
     6901 ccacagaatc aggggataac gcaggaaaga acatgtgagc aaaaggccag caaaaggcca
     6961 ggaaccgtaa aaaggccgcg ttgctggcgt ttttccatag gctccgcccc cctgacgagc
     7021 atcacaaaaa tcgacgctca agtcagaggt ggcgaaaccc gacaggacta taaagatacc
     7081 aggcgtttcc ccctggaagc tccctcgtgc gctctcctgt tccgaccctg ccgcttaccg
     7141 gatacctgtc cgcctttctc ccttcgggaa gcgtggcgct ttctcatagc tcacgctgta
     7201 ggtatctcag ttcggtgtag gtcgttcgct ccaagctggg ctgtgtgcac gaaccccccg
     7261 ttcagcccga ccgctgcgcc ttatccggta actatcgtct tgagtccaac ccggtaagac
     7321 acgacttatc gccactggca gcagccactg gtaacaggat tagcagagcg aggtatgtag
     7381 gcggtgctac agagttcttg aagtggtggc ctaactacgg ctacactaga agaacagtat
     7441 ttggtatctg cgctctgctg aagccagtta ccttcggaaa aagagttggt agctcttgat
     7501 ccggcaaaca aaccaccgct ggtagcggtg gtttttttgt ttgcaagcag cagattacgc
     7561 gcagaaaaaa aggatc
//
