[The description below was written by a language model from this plasmid's Addgene catalogue record and the feature table of its GenBank file.]
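Description:
pCaggs-NLS-PAmCherry1-GSS-EGFP is a mammalian expression plasmid built on the pCaggs backbone, about 7.6 kb in total (the catalogue lists 7584 bp, while the held sequence record is 7576 bp). It is propagated in E. coli from a high-copy ColE1/pUC-type origin under ampicillin selection (bla). An f1 phage origin is also present, along with remnants of a lac promoter/operator region from the parental cloning vector. For mammalian cells, the annotated sequence carries a separate cassette in which the SV40 enhancer/early promoter, which includes the SV40 origin, drives puromycin N-acetyltransferase followed by an SV40 polyadenylation signal. This should allow puromycin selection of transfected cells, although the catalogue entry does not itself mention this marker.

The payload is a synthetic 1479 bp open reading frame placed between NheI and HindIII sites and transcribed from the CAG-type promoter. That promoter combines the CMV immediate-early enhancer with an actin promoter and a chimeric chicken β-actin/rabbit β-globin intron, and the transcript terminates at a bovine growth hormone poly(A) signal. The coding region begins with the SV40 large T antigen nuclear localization signal. This is fused directly to mammalian codon-optimized PAmCherry1, a photoactivatable monomeric red fluorescent protein derived from DsRed, which is joined through a short GSS-type linker to EGFP. The resulting single polypeptide concentrates in the nucleus. EGFP provides constitutive green fluorescence that reports expression and marks nuclei, whereas PAmCherry1 stays dark until it is photoconverted to a red-emitting state. This arrangement suits optical tagging of selected cells, consistent with the associated work on phenotype-activated cell sorting, where cells chosen under the microscope can be light-marked and later recovered.
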