Addgene plasmid #158000: pCaggs-NLS-PAmCherry1-GSS-EGFP
Purpose: Expression of nucleus localized PAmCherry1 and EGFP fusion protein
Depositing lab: Francois St-Pierre. Depositing organization: Baylor College of Medicine. Publication: Versatile phenotype-activated cell sorting. Lee J, Liu Z, Suzuki PH, Ahrens JF, Lai S, Lu X, Guan S, St-Pierre F. Sci Adv. 2020 Oct 23;6(43). pii: 6/43/eabb7438. doi: 10.1126/sciadv.abb7438. Print 2020 Oct. PubMed 33097540.
Backbone
  Vector backbone: pCaggs
  Backbone size w/o insert (bp): 6105
  Total vector size (bp): 7584
  Vector type: Mammalian Expression
Growth in bacteria
  Bacterial resistance: Ampicillin, 100 μg/mL
  Growth temperature: 37°C
  Growth strain: DH5alpha
  Copy number: High Copy
Gene/Insert
  Gene/Insert name: NLS-PAmCherry1-GSS-EGFP
  Species: Synthetic
  Insert size (bp): 1479
  Promoter: Actin promoter with CMV enhancer
  Cloning method: Restriction Enzyme; 5′ cloning site NheI (unknown if destroyed); 3′ cloning site HindIII (unknown if destroyed)
  Sequencing primers: 5′ aaggtggtggctggtgtggc
Terms and licenses: Academic/Nonprofit Terms; Industry Terms: Not Available to Industry
Depositor comments: PAmCherry1: FPBaseID OMODZ EGFP: FPBaseID R9NL8
How to cite: pCaggs-NLS-PAmCherry1-GSS-EGFP was a gift from Francois St-Pierre (Addgene plasmid # 158000 ; http://n2t.net/addgene:158000 ; RRID:Addgene_158000)
